LOCUS       Exported 3702 bp ds-DNA circular SYN 12-MAY-2021
DEFINITION  Gateway Donor vector containing CDK4 , part of the Target
            Accelerator Plasmid Collection..
ACCESSION   .
VERSION     .
KEYWORDS    pDONR223_CDK4_p.A23S
SOURCE      synthetic DNA construct
  ORGANISM  synthetic DNA construct
REFERENCE   1 (bases 1 to 3702)
  AUTHORS   Kim E, Ilic N, Shrestha Y, Zou L, Kamburov A, Zhu C, Yang X, Lubonja
            R, Tran N, Nguyen C, Lawrence MS, Piccioni F, Bagul M, Doench JG,
            Chouinard CR, Wu X, Hogstrom L, Natoli T, Tamayo P, Horn H, Corsello
            SM, Lage K, Root DE, Subramanian A, Golub TR, Getz G, Boehm JS, Hahn
            WC
  TITLE     Systematic Functional Interrogation of Rare Cancer Variants
            Identifies Oncogenic Alleles.
  JOURNAL   Cancer Discov. 2016 Jul;6(7):714-26. doi:
            10.1158/2159-8290.CD-16-0160. Epub 2016 May 4.
  PUBMED    27147599
REFERENCE   2 (bases 1 to 3702)
  AUTHORS   .
  TITLE     Direct Submission
  JOURNAL   Exported May 12, 2021 from SnapGene Server 1.1.58
            http://www.snapgene.com
FEATURES             Location/Qualifiers
     source          1..3702
                     /organism="synthetic DNA construct"
                     /mol_type="other DNA"
     primer_bind     43..65
                     /label=M13/pUC Forward
                     /note="In lacZ gene"
     primer_bind     57..74
                     /label=M13 Forward
                     /note="In lacZ gene. Also called M13-F20 or M13 (-21)
                     Forward"
     primer_bind     58..74
                     /label=M13 fwd
                     /note="common sequencing primer, one of multiple similar
                     variants"
     protein_bind    90..189
                     /gene="mutant version of attL"
                     /label=attL1
                     /bound_moiety="LR Clonase(TM)"
                     /note="recombination site for the Gateway(R) LR reaction"
     protein_bind    complement(1102..1201)
                     /gene="mutant version of attL"
                     /label=attL2
                     /bound_moiety="LR Clonase(TM)"
                     /note="recombination site for the Gateway(R) LR reaction"
     primer_bind     complement(1218..1237)
                     /label=T7
                     /note="T7 promoter, forward primer"
     promoter        complement(1219..1237)
                     /label=T7 promoter
                     /note="promoter for bacteriophage T7 RNA polymerase"
     primer_bind     complement(1242..1258)
                     /label=M13 rev
                     /note="common sequencing primer, one of multiple similar
                     variants"
     primer_bind     complement(1242..1258)
                     /label=M13 Reverse
                     /note="In lacZ gene. Also called M13-rev"
     CDS             1689..2480
                     /codon_start=1
                     /gene="aadA"
                     /product="aminoglycoside adenylyltransferase (Murphy,
                     1985)"
                     /label=SmR
                     /note="confers resistance to spectinomycin and
                     streptomycin"
                     /translation="MREAVIAEVSTQLSEVVGVIERHLEPTLLAVHLYGSAVDGGLKPH
                     SDIDLLVTVTVRLDETTRRALINDLLETSASPGESEILRAVEVTIVVHDDIIPWRYPAK
                     RELQFGEWQRNDILAGIFEPATIDIDLAILLTKAREHSVALVGPAAEELFDPVPEQDLF
                     EALNETLTLWNSPPDWAGDERNVVLTLSRIWYSAVTGKIAPKDVAADWAMERLPAQYQP
                     VILEARQAYLGQEEDRLASRADQLEEFVHYVKGEITKVVGK"
     rep_origin      2573..3161
                     /direction=RIGHT
                     /label=ori
                     /note="high-copy-number ColE1/pMB1/pBR322/pUC origin of
                     replication"
     primer_bind     3062..3081
                     /label=pBR322ori-F
                     /note="pBR322 origin, forward primer"
     primer_bind     3315..3332
                     /label=L4440
                     /note="L4440 vector, forward primer"
     terminator      3491..3518
                     /label=rrnB T2 terminator
                     /note="transcription terminator T2 from the E. coli rrnB
                     gene"
     terminator      3610..3696
                     /gene="Escherichia coli rrnB"
                     /label=rrnB T1 terminator
                     /note="transcription terminator T1 from the E. coli rrnB
                     gene"
ORIGIN
        1 ggcagttccc tactctcgcg ttaacgctag catggatgtt ttcccagtca cgacgttgta
       61 aaacgacggc cagtcttaag ctcgggcccc aaataatgat tttattttga ctgatagtga
      121 cctgttcgtt gcaacaaatt gatgagcaat gcttttttat aatgacaact ttgtacaaaa
      181 aagttggcac catggctacc tctcgatatg agccagtggc tgaaattggt gtcggtgcct
      241 atgggacagt gtacaagtcc cgtgatcccc acagtggcca ctttgtggcc ctcaagagtg
      301 tgagagtccc caatggagga ggaggtggag gaggccttcc catcagcaca gttcgtgagg
      361 tggctttact gaggcgactg gaggcttttg agcatcccaa tgttgtccgg ctgatggacg
      421 tctgtgccac atcccgaact gaccgggaga tcaaggtaac cctggtgttt gagcatgtag
      481 accaggacct aaggacatat ctggacaagg cacccccacc aggcttgcca gccgaaacga
      541 tcaaggatct gatgcgccag tttctaagag gcctagattt ccttcatgcc aattgcatcg
      601 ttcaccgaga tctgaagcca gagaacattc tggtgacaag tggtggaaca gtcaagctgg
      661 ctgactttgg cctggccaga atctacagct accagatggc acttacaccc gtggttgtta
      721 cactctggta ccgagctccc gaagttcttc tgcagtccac atatgcaaca cctgtggaca
      781 tgtggagtgt tggctgtatc tttgcagaga tgtttcgtcg aaagcctctc ttctgtggaa
      841 actctgaagc cgaccagttg ggcaaaatct ttgacctgat tgggctgcct ccagaggatg
      901 actggcctcg agatgtatcc ctgccccgtg gagcctttcc ccccagaggg ccccgcccag
      961 tgcagtcggt ggtacctgag atggaggagt cgggagcaca gctgctgctg gaaatgctga
     1021 cttttaaccc acacaagcga atctctgcct ttcgagctct gcagcactct tatctacata
     1081 aggatgaagg taatccggag tgcccaactt tcttgtacaa agttggcatt ataagaaagc
     1141 attgcttatc aatttgttgc aacgaacagg tcactatcag tcaaaataaa atcattattt
     1201 gccatccagc tgatatcccc tatagtgagt cgtattacat ggtcatagct gtttcctggc
     1261 agctctggcc cgtgtctcaa aatctctgat gttacattgc acaagataaa aatatatcat
     1321 catgcctcct ctagaccagc caggacagaa atgcctcgac ttcgctgcta cccaaggttg
     1381 ccgggtgacg cacaccgtgg aaacggatga aggcacgaac ccagtggaca taagcctgtt
     1441 cggttcgtaa gctgtaatgc aagtagcgta tgcgctcacg caactggtcc agaaccttga
     1501 ccgaacgcag cggtggtaac ggcgcagtgg cggttttcat ggcttgttat gactgttttt
     1561 ttggggtaca gtctatgcct cgggcatcca agcagcaagc gcgttacgcc gtgggtcgat
     1621 gtttgatgtt atggagcagc aacgatgtta cgcagcaggg cagtcgccct aaaacaaagt
     1681 taaacattat gagggaagcg gtgatcgccg aagtatcgac tcaactatca gaggtagttg
     1741 gcgtcatcga gcgccatctc gaaccgacgt tgctggccgt acatttgtac ggctccgcag
     1801 tggatggcgg cctgaagcca cacagtgata ttgatttgct ggttacggtg accgtaaggc
     1861 ttgatgaaac aacgcggcga gctttgatca acgacctttt ggaaacttcg gcttcccctg
     1921 gagagagcga gattctccgc gctgtagaag tcaccattgt tgtgcacgac gacatcattc
     1981 cgtggcgtta tccagctaag cgcgaactgc aatttggaga atggcagcgc aatgacattc
     2041 ttgcaggtat cttcgagcca gccacgatcg acattgatct ggctatcttg ctgacaaaag
     2101 caagagaaca tagcgttgcc ttggtaggtc cagcggcgga ggaactcttt gatccggttc
     2161 ctgaacagga tctatttgag gcgctaaatg aaaccttaac gctatggaac tcgccgcccg
     2221 actgggctgg cgatgagcga aatgtagtgc ttacgttgtc ccgcatttgg tacagcgcag
     2281 taaccggcaa aatcgcgccg aaggatgtcg ctgccgactg ggcaatggag cgcctgccgg
     2341 cccagtatca gcccgtcata cttgaagcta gacaggctta tcttggacaa gaagaagatc
     2401 gcttggcctc gcgcgcagat cagttggaag aatttgtcca ctacgtgaaa ggcgagatca
     2461 ccaaggtagt cggcaaataa ccctcgagcc acccatgacc aaaatccctt aacgtgagtt
     2521 acgcgtcgtt ccactgagcg tcagaccccg tagaaaagat caaaggatct tcttgagatc
     2581 ctttttttct gcgcgtaatc tgctgcttgc aaacaaaaaa accaccgcta ccagcggtgg
     2641 tttgtttgcc ggatcaagag ctaccaactc tttttccgaa ggtaactggc ttcagcagag
     2701 cgcagatacc aaatactgtt cttctagtgt agccgtagtt aggccaccac ttcaagaact
     2761 ctgtagcacc gcctacatac ctcgctctgc taatcctgtt accagtggct gctgccagtg
     2821 gcgataagtc gtgtcttacc gggttggact caagacgata gttaccggat aaggcgcagc
     2881 ggtcgggctg aacggggggt tcgtgcacac agcccagctt ggagcgaacg acctacaccg
     2941 aactgagata cctacagcgt gagctatgag aaagcgccac gcttcccgaa gggagaaagg
     3001 cggacaggta tccggtaagc ggcagggtcg gaacaggaga gcgcacgagg gagcttccag
     3061 ggggaaacgc ctggtatctt tatagtcctg tcgggtttcg ccacctctga cttgagcgtc
     3121 gatttttgtg atgctcgtca ggggggcgga gcctatggaa aaacgccagc aacgcggcct
     3181 ttttacggtt cctggccttt tgctggcctt ttgctcacat gttctttcct gcgttatccc
     3241 ctgattctgt ggataaccgt attaccgcct ttgagtgagc tgataccgct cgccgcagcc
     3301 gaacgaccga gcgcagcgag tcagtgagcg aggaagcgga agagcgccca atacgcaaac
     3361 cgcctctccc cgcgcgttgg ccgattcatt aatgcagctg gcacgacagg tttcccgact
     3421 ggaaagcggg cagtgagcgc aacgcaatta atacgcgtac cgctagccag gaagagtttg
     3481 tagaaacgca aaaaggccat ccgtcaggat ggccttctgc ttagtttgat gcctggcagt
     3541 ttatggcggg cgtcctgccc gccaccctcc gggccgttgc ttcacaacgt tcaaatccgc
     3601 tcccggcgga tttgtcctac tcaggagagc gttcaccgac aaacaacaga taaaacgaaa
     3661 ggcccagtct tccgactgag cctttcgttt tatttgatgc ct
//
