[The description below was written by a language model from this plasmid's Addgene catalogue record and the feature table of its GenBank file.]
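Description:
pDONR223_CDK4_p.A23S is a Gateway entry clone built on the Invitrogen pDONR223 backbone, carrying the human CDK4 (cyclin-dependent kinase 4) open reading frame with an alanine-to-serine substitution at residue 23. It belongs to the Target Accelerator Plasmid Collection, a set of cancer-associated variant alleles assembled for systematic functional testing of rare mutations. The 3.7 kb circular plasmid is maintained in E. coli through a high-copy ColE1/pUC-type origin and is selected with spectinomycin via the aadA (SmR) aminoglycoside adenylyltransferase gene, which also confers streptomycin resistance.

The feature table does not annotate the CDK4 coding sequence itself, but the interval between the attL1 and attL2 sites is where the insert lies. These attL sites are the substrates for LR Clonase, so the ORF can be transferred directionally, and in frame, into any attR-containing destination vector. The record lists no promoter for the insert, consistent with its role as a shuttle clone rather than an expression plasmid; expression depends on the chosen destination vector. A T7 promoter sits just outside attL2, oriented toward the insert on the opposite strand, and rrnB T1 and T2 terminators upstream of the cassette insulate it from read-through transcription from the backbone. M13 forward and reverse primer sites flank the att sites for sequence verification.

The depositor notes that the clone is in the "open" configuration, with no stop codon immediately after the insert, which allows C-terminal fusion to tags or reporters supplied by the destination vector. Its typical use is generating expression constructs to compare the A23S variant with wild-type CDK4 in functional assays.
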