Addgene plasmid #81327: pDONR223_CDK4_p.A23S
Purpose: Gateway Donor vector containing CDK4 , part of the Target Accelerator Plasmid Collection.
Depositing lab: Jesse Boehm & William Hahn & David Root. Depositing organization: Broad Institute. Publication: Systematic Functional Interrogation of Rare Cancer Variants Identifies Oncogenic Alleles. Kim E, Ilic N, Shrestha Y, Zou L, Kamburov A, Zhu C, Yang X, Lubonja R, Tran N, Nguyen C, Lawrence MS, Piccioni F, Bagul M, Doench JG, Chouinard CR, Wu X, Hogstrom L, Natoli T, Tamayo P, Horn H, Corsello SM, Lage K, Root DE, Subramanian A, Golub TR, Getz G, Boehm JS, Hahn WC. Cancer Discov. 2016 Jul;6(7):714-26. doi: 10.1158/2159-8290.CD-16-0160. Epub 2016 May 4. PubMed 27147599.
Backbone
  Vector backbone: pDONR223
  Backbone manufacturer: Invitrogen
  Backbone size w/o insert (bp): 2790
  Vector type: Gateway Entry vector
Growth in bacteria
  Bacterial resistance: Spectinomycin, 50 μg/mL
  Growth temperature: 37°C
  Growth strain: DH5alpha
  Copy number: High Copy
Gene/Insert
  Gene/Insert name: CDK4
  Species: H. sapiens (human)
  Mutation: A23S
  GenBank ID: NM_000075.3
  Entrez Gene: CDK4 (a.k.a. CMM3, PSK-J3)
  Promoter: None
  Cloning method: Gateway Cloning
  Sequencing primers: 5′ M13pUC-fwd; 3′ M13-Rev
Terms and licenses: Academic/Nonprofit Terms; Industry Terms: Not Available to Industry
Depositor comments: Open state: NO stop codon immediately follows insert
How to cite: pDONR223_CDK4_p.A23S was a gift from Jesse Boehm & William Hahn & David Root (Addgene plasmid # 81327 ; http://n2t.net/addgene:81327 ; RRID:Addgene_81327)
