>Addgene plasmid #81327 | pDONR223_CDK4_p.A23S | depositor partial sequence | sequence record 154646 | Insert sequence
ATGGCTACCTCTCGATATGAGCCAGTGGCTGAAATTGGTGTCGGTGCCTATGGGACAGTGTACAAGTCCC
GTGATCCCCACAGTGGCCACTTTGTGGCCCTCAAGAGTGTGAGAGTCCCCAATGGAGGAGGAGGTGGAGG
AGGCCTTCCCATCAGCACAGTTCGTGAGGTGGCTTTACTGAGGCGACTGGAGGCTTTTGAGCATCCCAAT
GTTGTCCGGCTGATGGACGTCTGTGCCACATCCCGAACTGACCGGGAGATCAAGGTAACCCTGGTGTTTG
AGCATGTAGACCAGGACCTAAGGACATATCTGGACAAGGCACCCCCACCAGGCTTGCCAGCCGAAACGAT
CAAGGATCTGATGCGCCAGTTTCTAAGAGGCCTAGATTTCCTTCATGCCAATTGCATCGTTCACCGAGAT
CTGAAGCCAGAGAACATTCTGGTGACAAGTGGTGGAACAGTCAAGCTGGCTGACTTTGGCCTGGCCAGAA
TCTACAGCTACCAGATGGCACTTACACCCGTGGTTGTTACACTCTGGTACCGAGCTCCCGAAGTTCTTCT
GCAGTCCACATATGCAACACCTGTGGACATGTGGAGTGTTGGCTGTATCTTTGCAGAGATGTTTCGTCGA
AAGCCTCTCTTCTGTGGAAACTCTGAAGCCGACCAGTTGGGCAAAATCTTTGACCTGATTGGGCTGCCTC
CAGAGGATGACTGGCCTCGAGATGTATCCCTGCCCCGTGGAGCCTTTCCCCCCAGAGGGCCCCGCCCAGT
GCAGTCGGTGGTACCTGAGATGGAGGAGTCGGGAGCACAGCTGCTGCTGGAAATGCTGACTTTTAACCCA
CACAAGCGAATCTCTGCCTTTCGAGCTCTGCAGCACTCTTATCTACATAAGGATGAAGGTAATCCGGAG
